>Addgene plasmid #171379 | CMV-Cas13X.1-SV40pA_U6-BbsI-DR_CMV-mCherry-BGHpA | addgene full sequence | sequence record 337344 | Addgene NGS Result
GGGCGGGGCGAGGGGCGGGGCGGGGCGAGGCGGAGAGGTGCGGCGGCAGCCAATCAGAGCGGCGCGCTCC
GAAAGTTTCCTTTTATGGCGAGGCGGCGGCGGCGGCGGCCCTATAAAAAGCGAAGCGCGCGGCGGGCGGG
AGTCGCTGCGCGCTGCCTTCGCCCCGTGCCCCGCTCCGCCGCCGCCTCGCGCCGCCCGCCCCGGCTCTGA
CTGACCGCGTTACTCCCACAGGTGAGCGGGCGGGACGGCCCTTCTCCTCCGGGCTGTAATTAGCTGAGCA
AGAGGTAAGGGTTTAAGGGATGGTTGGTTGGTGGGGTATTAATGTTTAATTACCTGGAGCACCTGCCTGA
AATCACTTTTTTTCAGGTTGGACCGGTGCCACCATGCCCAAGAAGAAGCGGAAGGTGGCCCAGGTGAGCA
AGCAGACCTCCAAGAAGAGGGAGCTGAGCATCGACGAGTACCAGGGCGCCCGGAAGTGGTGCTTCACCAT
TGCCTTCAACAAGGCCCTGGTGAACCGGGACAAGAACGACGGCCTGTTCGTGGAAAGCCTGCTGAGACAC
GAGAAGTACAGCAAGCACGACTGGTACGACGAAGATACCCGGGCCCTGATCAAGTGCAGCACCCAGGCCG
CCAACGCCAAGGCTGAAGCCCTGCGGAACTACTTCAGTCACTACCGGCATAGCCCTGGCTGCCTGACCTT
CACCGCCGAGGACGAACTGCGGACCATCATGGAGAGAGCCTATGAGCGGGCCATCTTCGAGTGCAGAAGA
AGAGAGACAGAGGTGATCATCGAGTTTCCCAGCCTGTTCGAGGGCGACCGGATCACCACCGCCGGCGTGG
TGTTTTTCGTGAGCTTTTTCGTGGAAAGAAGAGTGCTGGATCGGCTGTATGGAGCCGTGTCCGGCCTGAA
GAAGAATGAGGGACAGTACAAGCTGACCCGGAAGGCCCTGAGCATGTACTGCCTGAAGGACAGCAGATTC
ACCAAGGCCTGGGATAAGCGGGTGCTGCTGTTCAGAGACATCCTGGCCCAGCTGGGAAGAATCCCCGCCG
AGGCCTACGAGTACTACCACGGCGAGCAGGGTGATAAGAAGAGAGCTAACGACAATGAGGGCACAAATCC
CAAGCGGCACAAGGACAAGTTCATCGAATTTGCACTGCACTACCTGGAAGCCCAGCACAGCGAGATCTGC
TTCGGCAGACGCCACATCGTGCGGGAAGAGGCCGGCGCCGGCGATGAGCACAAGAAGCACCGGACCAAGG
GAAAGGTGGTGGTGGACTTCAGCAAGAAGGACGAGGACCAGAGCTACTATATCTCCAAGAACAACGTGAT
CGTGCGGATCGACAAGAACGCCGGCCCTAGAAGCTACCGGATGGGCCTGAACGAGCTGAAGTACCTCGTG
CTGCTGAGCCTGCAGGGGAAGGGCGACGATGCCATCGCCAAGCTGTACAGATACAGACAGCACGTGGAGA
ACATCCTGGATGTGGTGAAGGTGACCGATAAGGATAACCACGTGTTCCTGCCCCGCTTCGTGCTGGAGCA
GCACGGCATCGGCAGAAAGGCCTTCAAGCAGCGGATCGATGGACGGGTGAAGCACGTGCGGGGCGTGTGG
GAGAAGAAGAAGGCCGCCACCAATGAAATGACCCTGCACGAGAAGGCCAGAGACATCCTGCAGTACGTGA
ACGAAAACTGCACCCGGTCCTTCAACCCTGGCGAATACAACAGACTGCTGGTGTGCCTGGTGGGCAAGGA
CGTGGAGAACTTTCAGGCCGGCCTGAAGCGGCTGCAGCTGGCCGAAAGGATCGATGGCCGGGTGTACTCC
ATCTTCGCCCAGACCAGCACCATCAATGAGATGCACCAGGTGGTGTGCGACCAGATCCTGAACCGGCTGT
GCAGAATCGGCGACCAGAAGCTGTACGATTACGTGGGACTGGGCAAGAAGGACGAAATCGACTACAAGCA
GAAGGTGGCCTGGTTCAAGGAGCACATCAGCATCCGGAGAGGATTCCTGAGAAAGAAGTTCTGGTACGAT
AGCAAGAAGGGATTCGCAAAGCTGGTGGAGGAACACCTGGAGTCCGGCGGCGGCCAGCGCGACGTGGGCC
TGGACAAGAAGTACTACCACATCGACGCCATCGGCAGATTCGAGGGCGCCAACCCCGCCCTGTACGAGAC
CCTGGCCAGAGATCGGCTGTGCCTCATGATGGCCCAGTACTTCCTGGGCAGCGTGAGAAAGGAACTGGGC
AACAAGATTGTGTGGAGCAACGACAGCATCGAACTGCCTGTGGAAGGCTCTGTGGGAAATGAGAAGAGCA
TCGTGTTCTCCGTGTCTGACTACGGCAAGCTGTACGTGCTGGACGATGCCGAATTCCTGGGCCGGATCTG
CGAATACTTCATGCCCCACGAAAAGGGCAAGATCCGGTACCACACAGTGTACGAAAAGGGCTTTAGAGCA
TACAACGACCTGCAGAAGAAGTGCGTGGAGGCCGTGCTGGCTTTCGAAGAGAAGGTGGTGAAGGCCAAGA
AGATGAGCGAGAAGGAAGGCGCCCACTACATCGACTTCCGGGAGATCCTGGCCCAGACCATGTGCAAGGA
GGCCGAAAAGACCGCAGTGAACAAGGTGAGACGCGCCTTCTTCCACCACCACCTGAAGTTCGTGATTGAC
GAGTTCGGCCTGTTCAGCGACGTGATGAAGAAGTACGGCATCGAGAAGGAATGGAAGTTCCCTGTCAAGC
CCAAGAAGAAGCGGAAGGTGTAGAAGCTTAACTTGTTTATTGCAGCTTATAATGGTTACAAATAAAGCAA
TAGCATCACAAATTTCACAAATAAAGCATTTTTTTCACTGCATTCTAGTTGTGGTTTGTCCAAACTCATC
AATGTATCTTATCATGTCTGGATCACTAGTGAGGGCCTATTTCCCATGATTCCTTCATATTTGCATATAC
GATACAAGGCTGTTAGAGAGATAATTGGAATTAATTTGACTGTAAACACAAAGATATTAGTACAAAATAC
GTGACGTAGAAAGTAATAATTTCTTGGGTAGTTTGCAGTTTTAAAATTATGTTTTAAAATGGACTATCAT
ATGCTTACCGTAACTTGAAAGTATTTCGATTTCTTGGCTTTATATATCTTGTGGAAAGGACGAAACACCG
GGGTCTTCGATATTCAAGCGTCGGAAGACCTGCTGGAGCAGCCCCCGATTTGTGGGGTGATTACAGCTTT
TTTTACGCGTTAGTTATTAATAGTAATCAATTACGGGGTCATTAGTTCATAGCCCATATATGGAGTTCCG
CGTTACATAACTTACGGTAAATGGCCCGCCTGGCTGACCGCCCAACGACCCCCGCCCATTGACGTCAATA
ATGACGTATGTTCCCATAGTAACGCCAATAGGGACTTTCCATTGACGTCAATGGGTGGAGTATTTACGGT
AAACTGCCCACTTGGCAGTACATCAAGTGTATCATATGCCAAGTACGCCCCCTATTGACGTCAATGACGG
TAAATGGCCCGCCTGGCATTATGCCCAGTACATGACCTTATGGGACTTTCCTACTTGGCAGTACATCTAC
GTATTAGTCATCGCTATTACCATGGTGATGCGGTTTTGGCAGTACATCAATGGGCGTGGATAGCGGTTTG
ACTCACGGGGATTTCCAAGTCTCCACCCCATTGACGTCAATGGGAGTTTGTTTTGGCACCAAAATCAACG
GGACTTTCCAAAATGTCGTAACAACTCCGCCCCATTGACGCAAATGGGCGGTAGGCGTGTACGGTGGGAG
GTCTATATAAGCAGAGCTGGTTTAGTGAACCGTCAGATCCGCTAGCGCCACCATGGTGAGCAAGGGCGAG
GAGGATAACATGGCCATCATCAAGGAGTTCATGCGCTTCAAGGTGCACATGGAGGGCTCCGTGAACGGCC
ACGAGTTCGAGATCGAGGGCGAGGGCGAGGGCCGCCCCTACGAGGGCACCCAGACCGCCAAGCTGAAGGT
GACCAAGGGTGGCCCCCTGCCCTTCGCCTGGGACATCCTGTCCCCTCAGTTCATGTACGGCTCCAAGGCC
TACGTGAAGCACCCCGCCGACATCCCCGACTACTTGAAGCTGTCCTTCCCCGAGGGCTTCAAGTGGGAGC
GCGTGATGAACTTCGATGACGGCGGCGTGGTGACCGTGACCCAGGACTCCTCCCTGCAGGACGGCGAGTT
CATCTACAAGGTGAAGCTGCGCGGCACCAACTTCCCCTCCGACGGCCCCGTAATGCAGAAGAAAACCATG
GGCTGGGAGGCCTCCTCCGAGCGGATGTACCCCGAGGACGGCGCCCTGAAGGGCGAGATCAAGCAGAGGC
TGAAGCTGAAGGACGGCGGCCACTACGACGCTGAGGTCAAGACCACCTACAAGGCCAAGAAGCCCGTGCA
GCTGCCCGGCGCCTACAACGTCAACATCAAGTTGGACATCACCTCCCACAACGAGGACTACACCATCGTG
GAACAGTACGAACGCGCCGAGGGCCGCCACTCCACCGGCGGCATGGACGAGCTGTACAAGTAACTCTTGG
CCCGGATCCCTGTGCCTTCTAGTTGCCAGCCATCTGTTGTTTGCCCCTCCCCCGTGCCTTCCTTGACCCT
GGAAGGTGCCACTCCCACTGTCCTTTCCTAATAAAATGAGGAAATTGCATCGCATTGTCTGAGTAGGTGT
CATTCTATTCTGGGGGGTGGGGTGGGGCAGGACAGCAAGGGGGAGGATTGGGAAAACAATAGCAGGCATG
CTGGGGATGCGGTGGGCTCTATGGGTCGACGGCGCGCCCTAGACGAAGCAGCTCCAGCCTACACAATCGC
TCAAGACGTGTAATGCTTTTATTATATATTAGTCACGATATCTATAACAAGAAAATATATATATAATAAG
TTATCACGTAAGTAGAACATGAAATAACAATATAATTATCGTATGAGTTAAATCTTAAAAGTCACGTAAA
AGATAATCATGCGTCATTTTGACTCACGCGGTCGTTATAGTTCAAAATCAGTGACACTTACCGCATTGAC
AAGCACGCCTCACGGGAGCTCCAAGCGGCGACTGAGATGTCCTAAATGCACAGCGACGGATTCGCGCTAT
TTAGAAAGAGAGAGCAATATTTCAAGAATGCATGCGTCAATTTTACGCAGACTATCTTTCTAGGGTTAAG
GATCCGCACTTTTCGGGGAAATGTGCGCGGAACCCCTATTTGTTTATTTTTCTAAATACATTCAAATATG
TATCCGCTCATGAGACAATAACCCTGATAAATGCTTCAATAATATTGAAAAAGGAAGAGTATGAGTATTC
AACATTTCCGTGTCGCCCTTATTCCCTTTTTTGCGGCATTTTGCCTTCCTGTTTTTGCTCACCCAGAAAC
GCTGGTGAAAGTAAAAGATGCTGAAGATCAGTTGGGTGCACGAGTGGGTTACATCGAACTGGATCTCAAC
AGCGGTAAGATCCTTGAGAGTTTTCGCCCCGAAGAACGTTTTCCAATGATGAGCACTTTTAAAGTTCTGC
TATGTGGCGCGGTATTATCCCGTATTGACGCCGGGCAAGAGCAACTCGGTCGCCGCATACACTATTCTCA
GAATGACTTGGTTGAGTACTCACCAGTCACAGAAAAGCATCTTACGGATGGCATGACAGTAAGAGAATTA
TGCAGTGCTGCCATAACCATGAGTGATAACACTGCGGCCAACTTACTTCTGACAACGATCGGAGGACCGA
AGGAGCTAACCGCTTTTTTGCACAACATGGGGGATCATGTAACTCGCCTTGATCGTTGGGAACCGGAGCT
GAATGAAGCCATACCAAACGACGAGCGTGACACCACGATGCCTGTAGCAATGGCAACAACGTTGCGCAAA
CTATTAACTGGCGAACTACTTACTCTAGCTTCCCGGCAACAATTAATAGACTGGATGGAGGCGGATAAAG
TTGCAGGACCACTTCTGCGCTCGGCCCTTCCGGCTGGCTGGTTTATTGCTGATAAATCTGGAGCCGGTGA
GCGTGGGTCTCGCGGTATCATTGCAGCACTGGGGCCAGATGGTAAGCCCTCCCGTATCGTAGTTATCTAC
ACGACGGGGAGTCAGGCAACTATGGATGAACGAAATAGACAGATCGCTGAGATAGGTGCCTCACTGATTA
AGCATTGGTAACTGTCAGACCAAGTTTACTCATATATACTTTAGATTGATTTAAAACTTCATTTTTAATT
TAAAAGGATCTAGGTGAAGATCCTTTTTGATAATCTCATGACCAAAATCCCTTAACGTGAGTTTTCGTTC
CACTGAGCGTCAGACCCCGTAGAAAAGATCAAAGGATCTTCTTGAGATCCTTTTTTTCTGCGCGTAATCT
GCTGCTTGCAAACAAAAAAACCACCGCTACCAGCGGTGGTTTGTTTGCCGGATCAAGAGCTACCAACTCT
TTTTCCGAAGGTAACTGGCTTCAGCAGAGCGCAGATACCAAATACTGTTCTTCTAGTGTAGCCGTAGTTA
GGCCACCACTTCAAGAACTCTGTAGCACCGCCTACATACCTCGCTCTGCTAATCCTGTTACCAGTGGCTG
CTGCCAGTGGCGATAAGTCGTGTCTTACCGGGTTGGACTCAAGACGATAGTTACCGGATAAGGCGCAGCG
GTCGGGCTGAACGGGGGGTTCGTGCACACAGCCCAGCTTGGAGCGAACGACCTACACCGAACTGAGATAC
CTACAGCGTGAGCTATGAGAAAGCGCCACGCTTCCCGAAGGGAGAAAGGCGGACAGGTATCCGGTAAGCG
GCAGGGTCGGAACAGGAGAGCGCACGAGGGAGCTTCCAGGGGGAAACGCCTGGTATCTTTATAGTCCTGT
CGGGTTTCGCCACCTCTGACTTGAGCGTCGATTTTTGTGATGCTCGTCAGGGGGGCGGAGCCTATGGAAA
AACGCCAGCAACGCGGCCTTTTTACGGTTCCTGGCCTTTTGCTGGCCTTTTGCTCACATGTTCTTTCCTG
CGTTATCCCCTGATTCTCTCGAGTTAACCCTAGAAAGATAATCATATTGTGACGTACGTTAAAGATAATC
ATGCGTAAAATTGACGCATGTGTTTTATCGATCTGTATATCGAGGTTTATTTATTAATTTGAATAGATAT
TAAGTTTTATTATATTTACACTTACATACTAATAATAAATTCAACAAACAATTTATTTATGTTTATTTAT
TTATTAAAAAAAAACAAAAACTCAAAATTTCTTCTATAAAGTAACAAAACTTTTAAACATTCTCTCTTTT
ACAAAAATAAACTTATTTTGTACTTTAAAAACAGTCATGTTGTATTATAAAATAAGTAATTAGCTTAACT
TATACATAATAGAAACAAATTATACTTATTAATTAATCTAGAGGTACCCGTTACATAACTTACGGTAAAT
GGCCCGCCTGGCTGACCGCCCAACGACCCCCGCCCATTGACGTCAATAGTAACGCCAATAGGGACTTTCC
ATTGACGTCAATGGGTGGAGTATTTACGGTAAACTGCCCACTTGGCAGTACATCAAGTGTATCATATGCC
AAGTACGCCCCCTATTGACGTCAATGACGGTAAATGGCCCGCCTGGCATTGTGCCCAGTACATGACCTTA
TGGGACTTTCCTACTTGGCAGTACATCT
Features (pLannotate 1.2.2; 12 found; start..end, strand, type, name):
      1..138     +  promoter       chicken β-actin promoter (fragment): contains a 21-bp deletion relative to the standard chicken β-actin promoter
    139..366     +  intron         hybrid intron: hybrid between chicken β-actin (CBA) and minute virus of mice (MMV) introns (Gray et al., 2011)
   2760..2894    +  polyA_signal   SV40 poly(A) signal: SV40 polyadenylation signal
   2901..3141    +  promoter       U6 promoter: RNA polymerase III promoter for human U6 snRNA
   3291..3594    +  enhancer       CMV enhancer: human cytomegalovirus immediate early enhancer
   3595..3798    +  promoter       CMV promoter: human cytomegalovirus (CMV) immediate early promoter
   3833..4542    +  CDS            mCherry (fragment): monomeric derivative of DsRed fluorescent protein (Shaner et al., 2004) mammalian codon-optimized
   4560..4671    +  polyA_signal   bGH poly(A) signal: bovine growth hormone polyadenylation signal
   5206..5310    +  promoter       AmpR promoter: bla
   5311..6171    +  CDS            AmpR: β-lactamase; bla; confers resistance to ampicillin, carbenicillin, and related antibiotics
   6342..6930    +  rep_origin     ori: high-copy-number ColE1/pMB1/pBR322/pUC origin of replication
   7399..7658    +  enhancer       CMV enhancer (fragment): human cytomegalovirus immediate early enhancer; contains an 18-bp deletion relative to the standard CMV enhancer
