[The description below was written by a language model from this plasmid's Addgene catalogue record and pLannotate feature annotations shown in this document.]
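Description:
CMV-Cas13X.1-SV40pA_U6-BbsI-DR_CMV-mCherry-BGHpA is a 7,658 nt mammalian expression plasmid built on the pCX539 backbone that combines all the components for programmable RNA targeting with the compact CRISPR effector Cas13X.1 in a single vector. It is propagated in E. coli as a high-copy plasmid through a ColE1/pUC-type origin and selected with ampicillin via the bla (AmpR) gene and its own promoter.

The plasmid carries three expression units in the same orientation. The first drives a synthetic, human codon-optimized Cas13X.1 coding sequence and ends in an SV40 polyadenylation signal. The catalogue entry calls its promoter CMV, but the annotation of the circular sequence shows a partial CMV enhancer running into a chicken β-actin promoter fragment and a hybrid CBA/MVM intron, which suggests a CBh-like hybrid arrangement rather than the plain CMV immediate-early promoter. The Cas13X.1 open reading frame itself was not recognised by the annotation tool and presumably occupies the unannotated stretch between the intron and the SV40 poly(A). The second unit is a human U6 RNA polymerase III promoter followed, according to the construct name, by a BbsI cloning site and the Cas13X.1 direct repeat (DR), so that a spacer can be inserted to produce a complete crRNA; these small elements are also not individually annotated. The third unit uses the full CMV enhancer and promoter to express mCherry, terminated by a bGH poly(A) signal, providing a red fluorescent marker for identifying or sorting transfected cells.

The vector is intended for transient transfection of mammalian cells to test crRNA-guided RNA targeting by Cas13X.1 after a spacer of interest has been cloned in.
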