Addgene plasmid #171379: CMV-Cas13X.1-SV40pA_U6-BbsI-DR_CMV-mCherry-BGHpA
Purpose: Expression vector for encoding a human codon-optimized Cas13X.1 driven by CMV promoter,mCherry driven by CMV promoter and U6-driven crRNAs cloning site.
Depositing lab: Hui Yang. Depositing organization: Center for Excellence in Brain Science and Intelligence Technology, Chinese Academy of Sciences. Publication: Programmable RNA editing with compact CRISPR-Cas13 systems from uncultivated microbes. Xu C, Zhou Y, Xiao Q, He B, Geng G, Wang Z, Cao B, Dong X, Bai W, Wang Y, Wang X, Zhou D, Yuan T, Huo X, Lai J, Yang H. Nat Methods. 2021 May;18(5):499-506. doi: 10.1038/s41592-021-01124-4. Epub 2021 May 3. PubMed 33941935.
Backbone
  Vector backbone: pCX539
  Vector type: Mammalian Expression
Growth in bacteria
  Bacterial resistance: Ampicillin, 100 μg/mL
  Growth temperature: 37°C
  Growth strain: DH5alpha
  Copy number: High Copy
Gene/Insert
  Gene/Insert name: humanized Cas13X.1 (alt names: Cas13X.1; pCX809)
  Species: Synthetic
  Promoter: CMV, U6
  Cloning method: Restriction Enzyme; 5′ cloning site Unknown (unknown if destroyed); 3′ cloning site Unknown (unknown if destroyed)
Terms and licenses: Academic/Nonprofit Terms; Industry Terms: Not Available to Industry
How to cite: CMV-Cas13X.1-SV40pA_U6-BbsI-DR_CMV-mCherry-BGHpA was a gift from Hui Yang (Addgene plasmid # 171379 ; http://n2t.net/addgene:171379 ; RRID:Addgene_171379)
